>Addgene plasmid #16764 | XE158 GFP-delta LZ-XDpr-CS2+ | addgene partial sequence | sequence record 23377 | GFP-F 5'-GGTCCTTCTTGAGTTTGTAAC-3'
GNNNGNNTGACTATACAAGGATCCCATCGATTCGAATTCCTCACCATGACAGAAGAGCATCTGGAGACAG
ACAGCCGACCCAGTTCAGGATTTTATGAGCTGAGTGATGGGACTTCAGGATCCCTCTCCAATTCCTCCAA
CTCAGTGTTCAGCGAATGTTTATCCAGCTGCCACTCCAGCACCTGCTTTTGCAACCCCTTGGAAACATCA
TTAAACCTCACAGATGGTCAAGCAAAGTCTGCAGACGACTTTCTTGAATGGCTGGACTACAGAGAAAGTC
AACATGAAACTGGCACAGTTCGCCGCTCCTTTTCTGCACCACATTCCAACTCTGTCGACATTGGGGCAGA
TGTGCACCCCAAATATCAGTGTGACCTGGTATCTAAAAATGGTAATGATATCTATCGTTACCCCAGCCCA
CTTCATGCAGTAGCTGTGCAGAGTCCTATGTTTCTGCTTTCTGTCATGGGCAACATAAAGGCAGAGGAAC
CAGAGGAGGGGATTGACCACAATGATAACGATGACTGTATAGTGCCTGAACTAGACCACTTAAAAGACGA
GGACTCTTTTCTCCATCAGAGCAGCCTGTGTTCTTTACCACTTTCTTCCGCGAAAAAAATGGATGGTTAC
ATTTTAAGCATCATACAGAAAAAAGCACATCCTGTAAGGACTAACAAACCAAGGACTAGTGTCAATGCTG
ACCCAGGCAAAGGGATTTTACGACATGGGAGTATGTGTGTCAAACAGACTGGTGGGGNTTCTCACACAAA
NACA
