[The description below was written by a language model from this plasmid's Addgene catalogue record.]
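Description:
XE158 GFP-delta LZ-XDpr-CS2+ is a Xenopus expression plasmid built on the pCS2+ backbone (about 4.1 kb without insert). It is maintained as a high-copy plasmid in E. coli under ampicillin selection. No feature table accompanies the record, so the regulatory elements are not itemised. pCS2+ vectors generally carry a CMV-derived promoter for expression in vertebrate cells and embryos, a bacteriophage SP6 promoter upstream of the cloning site for in vitro transcription, and an SV40 polyadenylation signal downstream. The depositor's note that the plasmid is linearised with NotI or Asp718 fits its use as a template for making synthetic capped mRNA for embryo injection.

The insert encodes a truncated form of Xenopus laevis Dapper (XDpr; gene dact1-b, also known as Frodo), a Dishevelled-associated protein described in the associated study as an antagonist of beta-catenin and JNK signalling that is required for notochord formation. The first 129 amino acids have been deleted. The "delta LZ" name suggests this removes a leucine zipper region, although the record does not spell out the abbreviation. GFP is fused to the N-terminus of the truncated protein, and the construct is described as a GFP-tagged version of a related untagged clone from the same series. The depositor also notes that the XbaI site in the plasmid is Dam-methylated, which matters for restriction mapping or subcloning.

The record supports its use in structure–function analysis of Dapper in frog embryos or cultured cells. The fluorescent tag allows the localisation and expression of the deletion mutant to be followed and compared with other forms of the protein in Wnt pathway assays.
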