Addgene plasmid #16764: XE158 GFP-delta LZ-XDpr-CS2+
Depositing lab: Randall Moon. Publication: Dapper, a Dishevelled-associated antagonist of beta-catenin and JNK signaling, is required for notochord formation. Cheyette BN, Waxman JS, Miller JR, Takemaru K, Sheldahl LC, Khlebtsova N, Fox EP, Earnest T, Moon RT. Dev Cell. 2002 Apr. 2(4):449-61. 10.1016/S1534-5807(02)00140-5 PubMed 11970895.
Backbone
  Vector backbone: pcs2+
  Backbone size w/o insert (bp): 4095
  Vector type: Xenopus Expression
Growth in bacteria
  Bacterial resistance: Ampicillin, 100 μg/mL
  Growth temperature: 37°C
  Growth strain: DH5alpha
  Copy number: High Copy
Gene/Insert
  Gene/Insert name: delta LZ-XDpr (alt names: dapper; dpr)
  Species: X. laevis (frog)
  Mutation: XDpr is truncated to delete the first 129 amino acids
  Entrez Gene: dact1-b (a.k.a. dpr, dpr1, dact1, frodo, hdpr1, Dapper, thyex3, dapper1)
  Tag / fusion protein: gfp (N terminal on insert)
  Cloning method: Restriction Enzyme
  Sequencing primers: 5′ GFP-F
Terms and licenses: Academic/Nonprofit Terms; Industry Terms: Not Available to Industry
Depositor comments: Clone XE156 with a 5- GFP tag. The XDpr is truncated to delete the first 129 amino acids; in pCS2+. Xba1 site is DAM methylated. Notes for Use: Linearize with either Not1 or Asp718. Reference: B. Cheyette et al. (2002). Developmental Cell 2: 449-461.
How to cite: XE158 GFP-delta LZ-XDpr-CS2+ was a gift from Randall Moon (Addgene plasmid # 16764 ; http://n2t.net/addgene:16764 ; RRID:Addgene_16764)
